>Addgene plasmid #57968 | mOrange2-Lysosomes-20 | addgene full sequence | sequence record 439309 | Addgene NGS Result
CGGGGTCATTAGTTCATAGCCCATATATGGAGTTCCGCGTTACATAACTTACGGTAAATGGCCCGCCTGG
CTGACCGCCCAACGACCCCCGCCCATTGACGTCAATAATGACGTATGTTCCCATAGTAACGCCAATAGGG
ACTTTCCATTGACGTCAATGGGTGGAGTATTTACGGTAAACTGCCCACTTGGCAGTACATCAAGTGTATC
ATATGCCAAGTACGCCCCCTATTGACGTCAATGACGGTAAATGGCCCGCCTGGCATTATGCCCAGTACAT
GACCTTATGGGACTTTCCTACTTGGCAGTACATCTACGTATTAGTCATCGCTATTACCATGGTGATGCGG
TTTTGGCAGTACATCAATGGGCGTGGATAGCGGTTTGACTCACGGGGATTTCCAAGTCTCCACCCCATTG
ACGTCAATGGGAGTTTGTTTTGGCACCAAAATCAACGGGACTTTCCAAAATGTCGTAACAACTCCGCCCC
ATTGACGCAAATGGGCGGTAGGCGTGTACGGTGGGAGGTCTATATAAGCAGAGCTGGTTTAGTGAACCGT
CAGATCCGCTAGCGCTACCGGACTCAGATCTCGAGCGCCACCATGGCGGCCCCGGGCGCCCGGCGGCCGC
TGCTCCTGTTGCTGCTGGCAGGCCTTGCACACAGCGCCCCAGCACTGTTCGAGGTGAAAGACAACAACGG
CACAGCGTGTATAATGGCCAGCTTCTCTGCCTCCTTTCTGACCACCTATGAGGCTGGACATGTTTCTAAG
GTCTCGAATATGACCCTGCCAGCCTCTGCAGAAGTCCTGAAGAATAGCAGCTCTTGTGGTGAAAAGAATG
CTTCTGAGCCCACCCTCGCAATCACCTTTGGAGAAGGATATTTACTGAAACTCACCTTCACAAAAAACAC
AACACGTTACAGTGTCCAGCACATGTATTTCACATATAACCTGTCAGACACACAATTCTTTCCCAATGCC
AGCTCCAAAGGGCCCGACACTGTGGATTCCACAACTGACATCAAGGCAGACATCAACAAAACATACCGAT
GTGTCAGCGACATCAGGGTCTACATGAAGAATGTGACCATTGTGCTCTGGGACGCTACTATCCAGGCCTA
CCTGCCGAGTAGCAACTTCAGCAAGGAAGAGACACGCTGCCCACAGGATCAACCTTCCCCAACTACTGGG
CCACCCAGCCCCTCACCACCACTTGTGCCCACAAACCCCAGTGTGTCCAAGTACAATGTGACTGGTGACA
ATGGAACCTGCCTGCTGGCCTCTATGGCACTGCAACTCAACATCACCTACATGAAGAAGGACAACACGAC
TGTGACCAGAGCATTCAACATCAACCCAAGTGACAAATATAGTGGGACTTGCGGTGCCCAGTTGGTGACC
CTGAAGGTGGGGAACAAGAGCAGAGTCCTGGAGCTGCAGTTTGGGATGAATGCCACTTCTAGCCTGTTTT
TCCTGCAAGGAGTTCAGTTGAACATGACTCTTCCTGATGCCATAGAGCCCACGTTCAGCACCTCCAACTA
TTCCCTGAAAGCTCTTCAGGCCAGTGTCGGCAACTCATACAAGTGCAACAGTGAGGAGCACATCTTTGTC
AGCAAGGCGCTCGCCCTCAATGTCTTCAGCGTGCAAGTCCAGGCTTTCAGGGTAGAAAGTGACAGGTTTG
GGTCTGTGGAAGAGTGTGTACAGGACGGTAACAACATGCTGATCCCCATTGCTGTGGGCGGGGCCCTGGC
AGGGCTGGTCCTCATCGTCCTCATCGCCTACCTCATCGGCAGGAAGAGGAGTCACGCGGGCTATCAGACC
ATCTCGGAATTCGGCTCCACCGGCTCCACCGGCTCCACCGGCGCGGATCCACCGGTCGCCACCATGGTGA
GCAAGGGCGAGGAGAATAACATGGCCATCATCAAGGAGTTCATGCGCTTCAAGGTGCGCATGGAGGGCTC
CGTGAACGGCCACGAGTTCGAGATCGAGGGCGAGGGCGAGGGCCGCCCCTACGAGGGCTTTCAGACCGCT
AAGCTGAAGGTGACCAAGGGTGGCCCCCTGCCCTTCGCCTGGGACATCCTGTCCCCTCATTTCACCTACG
GCTCCAAGGCCTACGTGAAGCACCCCGCCGACATCCCCGACTACTTCAAGCTGTCCTTCCCCGAGGGCTT
CAAGTGGGAGCGCGTGATGAACTACGAGGACGGCGGCGTGGTGACCGTGACCCAGGACTCCTCCCTGCAG
GACGGCGAGTTCATCTACAAGGTGAAGCTGCGCGGCACCAACTTCCCCTCCGACGGCCCCGTGATGCAGA
AGAAGACCATGGGCTGGGAGGCCTCCTCCGAGCGGATGTACCCCGAGGACGGTGCCCTGAAGGGCAAGAT
CAAGATGAGGCTGAAGCTGAAGGACGGCGGCCACTACACCTCCGAGGTCAAGACCACCTACAAGGCCAAG
AAGCCCGTGCAGCTGCCCGGCGCCTACATCGTCGACATCAAGTTGGACATCACCTCCCACAACGAGGACT
ACACCATCGTGGAACAGTACGAACGCGCCGAGGGCCGCCACTCCACCGGCGGCATGGACGAGCTGTACAA
GTAAGCGGCCGCGACTCTAGATCATAATCAGCCATACCACATTTGTAGAGGTTTTACTTGCTTTAAAAAA
CCTCCCACACCTCCCCCTGAACCTGAAACATAAAATGAATGCAATTGTTGTTGTTAACTTGTTTATTGCA
GCTTATAATGGTTACAAATAAAGCAATAGCATCACAAATTTCACAAATAAAGCATTTTTTTCACTGCATT
CTAGTTGTGGTTTGTCCAAACTCATCAATGTATCTTAAGGCGTAAATTGTAAGCGTTAATATTTTGTTAA
AATTCGCGTTAAATTTTTGTTAAATCAGCTCATTTTTTAACCAATAGGCCGAAATCGGCAAAATCCCTTA
TAAATCAAAAGAATAGACCGAGATAGGGT
[37 nt withheld, positions 2970-3006]
AAAGAACGTGGACTCCAACGTCAAAGG
[49 nt withheld, positions 3034-3082]
T
[91 nt withheld, positions 3084-3174]
G
[124 nt withheld, positions 3176-3299]
CAGGTGGCACTTTTCGGGGAAATGTGCGCGGAACCCCTATTTGTTTATTTTTCTAAATACATTCAAATAT
GTATCCGCTCATGAGACAATAACCCTGATAAATGCTTCAATAATATTGAAAAAGGAAGAGTCCTGAGGCG
GAAAGAACCAGCTGTGGAATGTGTGTCAGTTAGGGTGTGGAAAGTCCCCAGGCTCCCCAGCAGGCAGAAG
TATGCAAAGCATGCATCTCAATTAGTCAGCAACCAGGTGTGGAAAGTCCCCAGGCTCCCCAGCAGGCAGA
AGTATGCAAAGCATGCATCTCAATTAGTCAGCAACCATAGTCCCGCCCCTAACTCCGCCCATCCCGCCCC
TAACTCCGCCCAGTTCCGCCCATTCTCCGCCCCATGGCTGACTAATTTTTTTTATTTATGCAGAGGCCGA
GGCCGCCTCGGCCTCTGAGCTATTCCAGAAGTAGTGAGGAGGCTTTTTTGGAGGCCTAGGCTTTTGCAAA
GATCGATCAAGAGACAGGATGAGGATCGTTTCGCATGATTGAACAAGATGGATTGCACGCAGGTTCTCCG
GCCGCTTGGGTGGAGAGGCTATTCGGCTATGACTGGGCACAACAGACAATCGGCTGCTCTGATGCCGCCG
TGTTCCGGCTGTCAGCGCAGGGGCGCCCGGTTCTTTTTGTCAAGACCGACCTGTCCGGTGCCCTGAATGA
ACTGCAAGACGAGGCAGCGCGGCTATCGTGGCTGGCCACGACGGGCGTTCCTTGCGCAGCTGTGCTCGAC
GTTGTCACTGAAGCGGGAAGGGACTGGCTGCTATTGGGCGAAGTGCCGGGGCAGGATCTCCTGTCATCTC
ACCTTGCTCCTGCCGAGAAAGTATCCATCATGGCTGATGCAATGCGGCGGCTGCATACGCTTGATCCGGC
TACCTGCCCATTCGACCACCAAGCGAAACATCGCATCGAGCGAGCACGTACTCGGATGGAAGCCGGTCTT
GTCGATCAGGATGATCTGGACGAAGAGCATCAGGGGCTCGCGCCAGCCGAACTGTTCGCCAGGCTCAAGG
CGAGCATGCCCGACGGCGAGGATCTCGTCGTGACCCATGGCGATGCCTGCTTGCCGAATATCATGGTGGA
AAATGGCCGCTTTTCTGGATTCATCGACTGTGGCCGGCTGGGTGTGGCGGACCGCTATCAGGACATAGCG
TTGGCTACCCGTGATATTGCTGAAGAGCTTGGCGGCGAATGGGCTGACCGCTTCCTCGTGCTTTACGGTA
TCGCCGCTCCCGATTCGCAGCGCATCGCCTTCTATCGCCTTCTTGACGAGTTCTTCTGAGCGGGACTCTG
GGGTTCGAAATGACCGACCAAGCGACGCCCAACCTGCCATCACGAGATTTCGATTCCACCGCCGCCTTCT
ATGAAAGGTTGGGCTTCGGAATCGTTTTCCGGGACGCCGGCTGGATGATCCTCCAGCGCGGGGATCTCAT
GCTGGAGTTCTTCGCCCACCCTAGGGGGAGGCTAACTGAAACACGGAAGGAGACAATACCGGAAGGAACC
CGCGCTATGACGGCAATAAAAAGACAGAATAAAACGCACGGTGTTGGGTCGTTTGTTCATAAACGCGGGG
TTCGGTCCCAGGGCTGGCACTCTGTCGATACCCCACCGAGACCCCATTGGGGCCAATACGCCCGCGTTTC
TTCCTTTTCCCCACCCCACCCCCCAAGTTCGGGTGAAGGCCCAGGGCTCGCAGCCAACGTCGGGGCGGCA
GGCCCTGCCATAGCCTCAGGTTACTCATATATACTTTAGATTGATTTAAAACTTCATTTTTAATTTAAAA
GGATCTAGGTGAAGATCCTTTTTGATAATCTCATGACCAAAATCCCTTAACGTGAGTTTTCGTTCCACTG
AGCGTCAGACCCCGTAGAAAAGATCAAAGGATCTTCTTGAGATCCTTTTTTTCTGCGCGTAATCTGCTGC
TTGCAAACAAAAAAACCACCGCTACCAGCGGTGGTTTGTTTGCCGGATCAAGAGCTACCAACTCTTTTTC
CGAAGGTAACTGGCTTCAGCAGAGCGCAGATACCAAATACTGTTCTTCTAGTGTAGCCGTAGTTAGGCCA
CCACTTCAAGAACTCTGTAGCACCGCCTACATACCTCGCTCTGCTAATCCTGTTACCAGTGGCTGCTGCC
AGTGGCGATAAGTCGTGTCTTACCGGGTTGGACTCAAGACGATAGTTACCGGATAAGGCGCAGCGGTCGG
GCTGAACGGGGGGTTCGTGCACACAGCCCAGCTTGGAGCGAACGACCTACACCGAACTGAGATACCTACA
GCGTGAGCTATGAGAAAGCGCCACGCTTCCCGAAGGGAGAAAGGCGGACAGGTATCCGGTAAGCGGCAGG
GTCGGAACAGGAGAGCGCACGAGGGAGCTTCCAGGGGGAAACGCCTGGTATCTTTATAGTCCTGTCGGGT
TTCGCCACCTCTGACTTGAGCGTCGATTTTTGTGATGCTCGTCAGGGGGGCGGAGCCTATGGAAAAACGC
CAGCAACGCGGCCTTTTTACGGTTCCTGGCCTTTTGCTGGCCTTTTGCTCACATGTTCTTTCCTGCGTTA
TCCCCTGATTCTGTGGATAACCGTATTACCGCCATGCATTAGTTATTAATAGTAATCAATTA
Features (pLannotate 1.2.2; 16 found; start..end, strand, type, name):
     38..341     +  enhancer       CMV enhancer: human cytomegalovirus immediate early enhancer
    342..545     +  promoter       CMV promoter: human cytomegalovirus (CMV) immediate early promoter
    568..596     +  misc_feature   MCS (fragment): multiple cloning site
    603..1824    +  CDS            LAMP1 (fragment): rat lysosome-associated membrane glycoprotein 1
   1884..2591    +  CDS            mOrange2: mOrange2 is a basic (constitutively fluorescent) orange fluorescent protein published in 2008, derived from Discosoma sp.. It has high acid sensitivity.
   2610..2693    +  CDS            large T antigen (fragment): large T antigen from SV40 (simian virus 40)
   2716..2837    +  polyA_signal   SV40 poly(A) signal: SV40 polyadenylation signal
   2871..3299    -  rep_origin     f1 ori (sequence partly withheld): f1 bacteriophage origin of replication; arrow indicates direction of (+) strand synthesis
   3326..3430    +  promoter       AmpR promoter: bla
   3432..3789    +  promoter       SV40 promoter: SV40 enhancer and early promoter
   3824..4618    +  CDS            NeoR/KanR: aminoglycoside phosphotransferase from Tn5; aph(3')-II (or nptII); confers resistance to neomycin, kanamycin, and G418 (Geneticin®)
   4639..4791    +  CDS            ble (fragment): BLE_KLEPN - Experimental evidence at protein level: Swiss-Prot protein existence level 1. Binding protein with a strong affinity to the bleomycin family of antibiotics. Binds to CL990; an antimitotic-antibiotic compound. From Klebsiella pneumoniae.
   4850..4897    +  polyA_signal   HSV TK poly(A) signal: herpes simplex virus thymidine kinase polyadenylation signal (Cole and Stacy, 1985)
   4988..5004    -  polyA_signal   bGH poly(A) signal (fragment): bovine growth hormone polyadenylation signal
   5226..5814    +  rep_origin     ori: high-copy-number ColE1/pMB1/pBR322/pUC origin of replication
   5929..5951    +  enhancer       CMV enhancer (fragment): human cytomegalovirus immediate early enhancer
