>Addgene plasmid #57968 | mOrange2-Lysosomes-20 | analyzer sequence | sequence record 89116
GACGTCAGATCCGCTAGCGCTACCGGACTCAGATCTCGAGCGCCACCATGGCGGCCCCGGGCGCCCGGCG
GCCGCTGCTCCTGTTGCTGCTGGCAGGCCTTGCACACAGCGCCCCAGCACTGTTCGAGGTGAAAGACAAC
AACGGCACAGCGTGTATAATGGCCAGCTTCTCTGCCTCCTTTCTGACCACCTATGAGGCTGGACATGTTT
CTAAGGTCTCGAATATGACCCTGCCAGCCTCTGCAGAAGTCCTGAAGAATAGCAGCTCTTGTGGTGAAAA
GAATGCTTCTGAGCCCACCCTCGCAATCACCTTTGGAGAAGGATATTTACTGAAACTCACCTTCACAAAA
AACACAACACGTTACAGTGTCCAGCACATGTATTTCACATATAACCTGTCAGACACACAATTCTTTCCCA
ATGCCAGCTCCAAAGGGCCCGACACTGTGGATTCCACAACTGACATCAAGGCAGACATCAACAAAACATA
CCGATGTGTCAGCGACATCAGGGTCTACATGAAGAATGTGACCATTGTGCTCTGGGACGCTACTATCCAG
GCCTACCTGCCGAGTAGCAACTTCAGCAAGGAAGAGACACGCTGCCCACAGGATCAACCTTCCCCAACTA
CTGGGCCACCCAGCCCCTCACCACCACTTGTGCCCACAAACCCCAGTGTGTCCAAGTACAATGTGACTGG
TGACAATGGAACCTGCCTGCTGGCCTCTATGGCACTGCAACTCAACATCACCTACATGAAGAAGGACAAC
ACGACTGTGACCAGAGCATTCAACATCAACCCAAGTGACAAATATAGTGGGACTTGCGGTGCCCAGTTGG
TGACCCTGAAGGTGGGGAACAAGAGCAGAGTCCTGGAGCTGCAGTTTGGGATGAATGCCACTTCTAGCCT
GTTTTTCCTGCAAGGAGTTCAGTTGAACATGACTCTTCCTGATGCCATAGAGCCCACGTTCAGCACCTCC
AACTATTCCCTGAAAGCTCTTCAGGCCAGTGTCGGCAACTCATACAAGTGCAACAGTGAGGAGCACATCT
TTGTCAGCAAGGCGCTCGCCCTCAATGTCTTCAGCGTGCAAGTCCAGGCTTTCAGGGTAGAAAGTGACAG
GTTTGGGTCTGTGGAAGAGTGTGTACAGGACGGTAACAACATGCTGATCCCCATTGCTGTGGGCGGGGCC
CTGGCAGGGCTGGTCCTCATCGTCCTCATCGCCTACCTCATCGGCAGGAAGAGGAGTCACGCGGGCTATC
AGACCATCTCGGAATTCGGCTCCACCGGCTCCACCGGCTCCACCGGCGCGGATCCACCGGTCGCCACCAT
GGTGAGCAAGGGCGAGGAGAATAACATGGCCATCATCAAGGAGTTCATGCGCTTCAAGGTGCGCATGGAG
GGCTCCGTGAACGGCCACGAGTTCGAGATCGAGGGCGAGGGCGAGGGCCGCCCCTACGAGGGCTTTCAGA
CCGCTAAGCTGAAGGTGACCAAGGGTGGCCCCCTGCCCTTCGCCTGGGACATCCTGTCCCCTCATTTCAC
CTACGGCTCCAAGGCCTACGTGAAGCACCCCGCCGACATCCCCGACTACTTCAAGCTGTCCTTCCCCGAG
GGCTTCAAGTGGGAGCGCGTGATGAACTACGAGGACGGCGGCGTGGTGACCGTGACCCAGGACTCCTCCC
TGCAGGACGGCGAGTTCATCTACAAGGTGAAGCTGCGCGGCACCAACTTCCCCTCCGACGGCCCCGTGAT
GCAGAAGAAGACCATGGGCTGGGAGGCCTCCTCCGAGCGGATGTACCCCGAGGACGGTGCCCTGAAGGGC
AAGATCAAGATGAGGCTGAAGCTGAAGGACGGCGGCCACTACACCTCCGAGGTCAAGACCACCTACAAGG
CCAAGAAGCCCGTGCAGCTGCCCGGCGCCTACATCGTCGACATCAAGTTGGACATCACCTCCCACAACGA
GGACTACACCATCGTGGAACAGTACGAACGCGCCGAGGGCCGCCACTCCACCGGCGGCATGGACGAGCTG
TACAAGTAAGCGGCCGCGACTCTAGATCATAATCAGCCATACCACATTGAGA
Features (pLannotate 1.2.2; 3 found; start..end, strand, type, name):
     13..41      +  misc_feature   MCS (fragment): multiple cloning site
     48..1269    +  CDS            LAMP1 (fragment): rat lysosome-associated membrane glycoprotein 1
   1329..2036    +  CDS            mOrange2: mOrange2 is a basic (constitutively fluorescent) orange fluorescent protein published in 2008, derived from Discosoma sp.. It has high acid sensitivity.
