[The description below was written by a language model from this plasmid's Addgene catalogue record and pLannotate feature annotations shown in this document.]
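Description:
mOrange2-Lysosomes-20 is a mammalian expression plasmid that labels lysosomal membranes with an orange fluorescent protein. It is built on an mOrange2 N1-style fusion backbone. The full sequence record is about 5.95 kb. It replicates in E. coli at high copy from a ColE1/pUC-type origin and also carries an f1 phage origin. A single NeoR/KanR (Tn5 aminoglycoside phosphotransferase) gene provides both selections. A bacterial promoter annotated as the AmpR promoter drives it for kanamycin resistance in bacteria. The SV40 enhancer/early promoter drives it for G418 selection of transfected mammalian cells, and an HSV TK polyadenylation signal terminates the transcript. The short hits annotated as ble, bGH poly(A) and SV40 large T antigen are fragments and are probably backbone remnants rather than functional elements.

The payload is a fusion expressed from the human CMV immediate early enhancer and promoter. The rat LAMP1 (lysosome-associated membrane glycoprotein 1) coding sequence lies upstream, and mOrange2 follows after a gap of roughly 60 nt. This gap is consistent with the "20" in the name denoting a 20-residue linker, although the record does not say so explicitly. An SV40 polyadenylation signal ends the transcript. With mOrange2 at the C-terminus of LAMP1, the LAMP1 targeting information carries the fluorophore to the lysosome membrane. mOrange2 is a monomeric Discosoma-derived protein engineered for improved photostability, with excitation at 549 nm and emission at 565 nm. The annotation notes that it is highly acid sensitive.

The second, 2.08 kb sequence record covers only the MCS remnant, LAMP1 and mOrange2, and it agrees with the full sequence. The plasmid is typically used as a lysosome marker for live or fixed-cell fluorescence imaging, alone or in multicolour combinations.
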