Addgene plasmid #57968: mOrange2-Lysosomes-20
Purpose: Localization: Lysosome Membrane, Excitation: 549, Emission: 565
Depositing lab: Michael Davidson. Depositing organization: Florida State University, Tallahassee. Publication: Improving the photostability of bright monomeric orange and red fluorescent proteins. Shaner NC, Lin MZ, McKeown MR, Steinbach PA, Hazelwood KL, Davidson MW, Tsien RY. Nat Methods. 2008 Jun;5(6):545-51. doi: 10.1038/nmeth.1209. Epub 2008 May 4. PubMed 18454154.
Backbone
  Vector backbone: mOrange2
  Backbone size w/o insert (bp): 4750
  Vector type: Mammalian Expression
  Selectable markers: Neomycin (select with G418)
Growth in bacteria
  Bacterial resistance: Kanamycin, 50 μg/mL
  Growth temperature: 37°C
  Growth strain: DH5alpha
  Copy number: High Copy
Gene/Insert
  Gene/Insert name: LAMP1 (alt name: NM_012857.2)
  Species: R. norvegicus (rat)
  Promoter: CMV
  Tag / fusion protein: mOrange2
  Cloning method: Unknown
  Sequencing primers: 5′ CMV-F; 3′ SV40pA-R
Terms and licenses: Academic/Nonprofit Terms; Industry Terms: Not Available to Industry
Depositor comments: . Excitation = 549; Emission = 565
How to cite: mOrange2-Lysosomes-20 was a gift from Michael Davidson (Addgene plasmid # 57968 ; http://n2t.net/addgene:57968 ; RRID:Addgene_57968)
