>Addgene plasmid #57968 | mOrange2-Lysosomes-20 Sequencing Result | analyzer sequence | sequence record 108502
GATGATGGCCATGTTATTCTCCTCGCCCTTGCTCACCATGGTGGCGACCGGTGGATCCGCGCCGGTGGAG
CCGGTGGAGCCGGTGGAGCCGAATTCCGAGATGGTCTGATAGCCCGCGTGACTCCTCTTCCTGCCGATGA
GGTAGGCGATGAGGACGATGAGGACCAGCCCTGCCAGGGCCCCGCCCACAGCAATGGGGATCAGCATGTT
GTTACCGTCCTGTACACACTCTTCCACAGACCCAAACCTGTCACTTTCTACCCTGAAAGCCTGGACTTGC
ACGCTGAAGACATTGAGGGCGAGCGCCTTGCTGACAAAGATGTGCTCCTCACTGTTGCACTTGTATGAGT
TGCCGACACTGGCCTGAAGAGCTTTCAGGGAATAGTTGGAGGTGCTGAACGTGGGCTCTATGGCATCAGG
AAGAGTCATGTTCAACTGAACTCCTTGCAGGAAAAACAGGCTAGAAGTGGCATTCATCCCAAACTGCAGC
TCCAGGACTCTGCTCTTGTTCCCCACCTTCAGGGTCACCAACTGGGCACCGCAAGTCCCACTATATTTGT
CACTTGGGTTGATGTTGAATGCTCTGGTCACAGTCGTGTTGTCCTTCTTCATGTAGGTGATGTTGAGTTG
CAGTGCCATAGAGGCCAGCAGGCAGGTTCCATTGTCACCAGTCACATTGTACTTGGACACACTGGGGTTT
GTGGGCACAAGTGGTGGTGAGGGGCTGGGTGGCCCAGTAGTTGGGGAAGGTTGATCCTGTGGGCAGCGTG
TCTCTTCCTTGCTGAAGTTGCTACTCGGCAGGTAGGCCTGGATAGTAGCGTCCCAGAGCACAATGGTCAC
ATTCTTCATGTAGACCCTGATGTCGCTGACACATCGGTATGTTTTG
